>Addgene plasmid #236179 | AAV-TRE-RandE3-P2A-GFP | addgene full sequence | sequence record 485694 | Addgene NGS Result
CCTGCAGGCAGCTGCGCGCTCGCTCGCTCACTGAGGCCGCCCGGGCGTCGGGCGACCTTTGGTCGCCCGG
CCTCAGTGAGCGAGCGAGCGCGCAGAGAGGGAGTGGCCAACTCCATCACTAGGGGTTCCTGCGGCCGCAC
GCGTCTCGAGTTTACTCCCTATCAGTGATAGAGAACGTATGTCGAGTTTACTCCCTATCAGTGATAGAGA
ACGATGTCGAGTTTACTCCCTATCAGTGATAGAGAACGTATGTCGAGTTTACTCCCTATCAGTGATAGAG
AACGTATGTCGAGTTTACTCCCTATCAGTGATAGAGAACGTATGTCGAGTTTATCCCTATCAGTGATAGA
GAACGTATGTCGAGTTTACTCCCTATCAGTGATAGAGAACGTATGTCGAGGTAGGCGTGTACGGTGGGAG
GCCTATATAAGCAGAGCTCGTTTAGTGAACCGTCAGATCGCCTGGAGAATTCTCTAGAATGCTCGAAGTC
GTCGTTGCGACTCCGACCAGCCTCCTAATCAGCTGGCGGGCGACGCAGGAGCACGCGCGCTACTACCGCA
TCACCTACGGTGAAACTGGTGGCAATAGCCCTGTCCAGGAATTCACCGTGCCTGGCAGCAAGTCCACTGC
TACCATCAGCGGCCTGAAACCTGGTGTCGACTATACCATCACGGTGTACGCCGTCACGCGCGAGCCCCAG
GCCAGCTCCGACCAGTCCCCGATCTCCATCAACTACCGCACCAGATCAACCGGTTACCCATACGATGTTC
CAGATTACGCTGGTGGAAGCACGCGTTGTGTGATTTGCCAGGGGCGGCCTAAAAATGGTTGCATTGTTCA
CGGCAAAACCGGACACCTGATGTCATGTTTCACGTGTGCAAAGGCACTAGCTGCGGCGAATGCGCCCTGC
CCCGTGTGCAGAGCTAGCAAGCTCTCAGGTGGCGGAGGGAGCGGAGGAGGTGGCTCTGGAGGTGGTGGCT
CAGCTGAAGCATGGTACAATCTGGGAAACGCTTATTACAAGCAGGGCGACTATCAAAAAGCCATTGAGTA
TTACCAAAAGGCTCTTGAGCTAGACCCTAATAACGCCGAAGCGTGGTATAACCTAGGCAACGCATATTAC
AAGCAGGGAGACTACCAAAAGGCAATCGAATATTACCAGAAGGCACTCGAACTGGACCCAAATAACGCAG
AGGCTTGGTATAATCTGGGAAACGCCTACTATAAACAGGGTGACTACCAAAAGGCGATAGAGGACTATCA
GAAGGCCTTGGAGCTCGATCCGAACAATCTGCAACGTAGTGCTGGTGGCGGAGGGTCTGGTGGAGGAGGC
TCAGGAGGAGGTGGCGCATCAGGTACCAAGAAGAAACTCAGCAAGTCAGACATCATGTTGGTGCAGAGCG
CCAATGTCCCTAGCAACCCGACCCAGGTGCCGGTAGAGGAGTCCGGAGGCTTCGGTTCCCATCACCACAA
TCAGAACTATTGCTATCAGGTCTGCCTCACCCCAGAGTCCGCCAAGACCGACCTGATGTTCTTGAAGCCC
TGCAGCCCTTCCCGGAGTACAGACGCTGAGCACAATCCCTGTGGAGCCATCGTCACCGGGTACAGCGACC
AGCAACCAGACATCATTTCCAACGGAAGCATTTTGTCCAACGAGAATGGTGGATCATGTACAGCTACTAA
CTTCAGCCTGCTGAAGCAGGCTGGAGACGTGGAGGAGAACCCTGGACCTGGAGGTACTGGGGTGAGCAAG
GGCGAGGAGCTGTTCACCGGGGTGGTGCCCATCCTGGTCGAGCTGGACGGCGACGTAAACGGCCACAAGT
TCAGCGTGTCCGGCGAGGGCGAGGGCGATGCCACCTACGGCAAGCTGACCCTGAAGTTCATCTGCACCAC
CGGCAAGCTGCCCGTGCCCTGGCCCACCCTCGTGACCACCCTGACCTACGGCGTGCAGTGCTTCAGCCGC
TACCCCGACCACATGAAGCAGCACGACTTCTTCAAGTCCGCCATGCCCGAAGGCTACGTCCAGGAGCGCA
CCATCTTCTTCAAGGACGACGGCAACTACAAGACCCGCGCCGAGGTGAAGTTCGAGGGCGACACCCTGGT
GAACCGCATCGAGCTGAAGGGCATCGACTTCAAGGAGGACGGCAACATCCTGGGGCACAAGCTGGAGTAC
AACTACAACAGCCACAACGTCTATATCATGGCCGACAAGCAGAAGAACGGCATCAAGGTGAACTTCAAGA
TCCGCCACAACATCGAGGACGGCAGCGTGCAGCTCGCCGACCACTACCAGCAGAACACCCCCATCGGCGA
CGGCCCCGTGCTGCTGCCCGACAACCACTACCTGAGCACCCAGTCCGCCCTGAGCAAAGACCCCAACGAG
AAGCGCGATCACATGGTCCTGCTGGAGTTCGTGACCGCCGCCGGGATCACTCTCGGCATGGACGAGCTGT
AAAAGCTTATCGATAATCAACCTCTGGATTACAAAATTTGTGAAAGATTGACTGGTATTCTTAACTATGT
TGCTCCTTTTACGCTATGTGGATACGCTGCTTTAATGCCTTTGTATCATGCTATTGCTTCCCGTATGGCT
TTCATTTTCTCCTCCTTGTATAAATCCTGGTTGCTGTCTCTTTATGAGGAGTTGTGGCCCGTTGTCAGGC
AACGTGGCGTGGTGTGCACTGTGTTTGCTGACGCAACCCCCACTGGTTGGGGCATTGCCACCACCTGTCA
GCTCCTTTCCGGGACTTTCGCTTTCCCCCTCCCTATTGCCACGGCGGAACTCATCGCCGCCTGCCTTGCC
CGCTGCTGGACAGGGGCTCGGCTGTTGGGCACTGACAATTCCGTGGTGTTGTCGGGGAAATCATCGTCCT
TTCCTTGGCTGCTCGCCTATGTTGCCACCTGGATTCTGCGCGGGACGTCCTTCTGCTACGTCCCTTCGGC
CCTCAATCCAGCGGACCTTCCTTCCCGCGGCCTGCTGCCGGCTCTGCGGCCTCTTCCGCGTCTTCGCCTT
CGCCCTCAGACGAGTCGGATCTCCCTTTGGGCCGCCTCCCCGCATCGATACCGAGATCTACGGGTGGCAT
CCCTGTGACCCCTCCCCAGTGCCTCTCCTGGCCCTGGAAGTTGCCACTCCAGTGCCCACCAGCCTTGTCC
TAATAAAATTAAGTTGCATCATTTTGTCTGACTAGGTGTCCTTCTATAATATTATGGGGTGGAGGGGGGT
GGTATGGAGCAAGGGGCAAGTTGGGAAGACAACCTGTAGGGCCTGCGGGGTCTATTGGGAACCAAGCTGG
AGTGCAGTGGCACAATCTTGGCTCACTGCAATCTCCGCCTCCTGGGTTCAAGCGATTCTCCTGCCTCAGC
CTCCCGAGTTGTTGGGATTCCAGGCATGCATGACCAGGCTCAGCTAATTTTTGTTTTTTTGGTAGAGACG
GGGTTTCACCATATTGGCCAGGCTGGTCTCCAACTCCTAATCTCAGGTGATCTACCCACCTTGGCCTCCC
AAATTGCTGGGATTACAGGCGTGAACCACTGCTCCCTTCCCTGTCCTTCTGATTTTGTAGGTAACCACGT
GCGGACCGAGCGGCCGCAGGAACCCCTAGTGATGGAGTTGGCCACTCCCTCTCTGCGCGCTCGCTCGCTC
ACTGAGGCCGGGCGACCAAAGGTCGCCCGACGCCCGGGCTTTGCCCGGGCGGCCTCAGTGAGCGAGCGAG
CGCGCAGCTGCCTGCAGGGGCGCCTGATGCGGTATTTTCTCCTTACGCATCTGTGCGGTATTTCACACCG
CATA
[95 nt withheld, positions 3785-3879]
T
[46 nt withheld, positions 3881-3926]
C
[141 nt withheld, positions 3928-4068]
CCTTTGACGTTGGAGTCCACGTTCTTT
[37 nt withheld, positions 4096-4132]
ACTCTATCTCGGGCTATTCTTTTGATTTATAAGGGATTTTGCCGATTTCGGTCTATTGGTTAAAAAATGA
GCTGATTTAACAAAAATTTAACGCGAATTTTAACAAAATATTAACGTTTACAATTTTATGGTGCACTCTC
AGTACAATCTGCTCTGATGCCGCATAGTTAAGCCAGCCCCGACACCCGCCAACACCCGCTGACGCGCCCT
GACGGGCTTGTCTGCTCCCGGCATCCGCTTACAGACAAGCTGTGACCGTCTCCGGGAGCTGCATGTGTCA
GAGGTTTTCACCGTCATCACCGAAACGCGCGAGACGAAAGGGCCTCGTGATACGCCTATTTTTATAGGTT
AATGTCATGATAATAATGGTTTCTTAGACGTCAGGTGGCACTTTTCGGGGAAATGTGCGCGGAACCCCTA
TTTGTTTATTTTTCTAAATACATTCAAATATGTATCCGCTCATGAGACAATAACCCTGATAAATGCTTCA
ATAATATTGAAAAAGGAAGAGTATGAGTATTCAACATTTCCGTGTCGCCCTTATTCCCTTTTTTGCGGCA
TTTTGCCTTCCTGTTTTTGCTCACCCAGAAACGCTGGTGAAAGTAAAAGATGCTGAAGATCAGTTGGGTG
CACGAGTGGGTTACATCGAACTGGATCTCAACAGCGGTAAGATCCTTGAGAGTTTTCGCCCCGAAGAACG
TTTTCCAATGATGAGCACTTTTAAAGTTCTGCTATGTGGCGCGGTATTATCCCGTATTGACGCCGGGCAA
GAGCAACTCGGTCGCCGCATACACTATTCTCAGAATGACTTGGTTGAGTACTCACCAGTCACAGAAAAGC
ATCTTACGGATGGCATGACAGTAAGAGAATTATGCAGTGCTGCCATAACCATGAGTGATAACACTGCGGC
CAACTTACTTCTGACAACGATCGGAGGACCGAAGGAGCTAACCGCTTTTTTGCACAACATGGGGGATCAT
GTAACTCGCCTTGATCGTTGGGAACCGGAGCTGAATGAAGCCATACCAAACGACGAGCGTGACACCACGA
TGCCTGTAGCAATGGCAACAACGTTGCGCAAACTATTAACTGGCGAACTACTTACTCTAGCTTCCCGGCA
ACAATTAATAGACTGGATGGAGGCGGATAAAGTTGCAGGACCACTTCTGCGCTCGGCCCTTCCGGCTGGC
TGGTTTATTGCTGATAAATCTGGAGCCGGTGAGCGTGGGTCTCGCGGTATCATTGCAGCACTGGGGCCAG
ATGGTAAGCCCTCCCGTATCGTAGTTATCTACACGACGGGGAGTCAGGCAACTATGGATGAACGAAATAG
ACAGATCGCTGAGATAGGTGCCTCACTGATTAAGCATTGGTAACTGTCAGACCAAGTTTACTCATATATA
CTTTAGATTGATTTAAAACTTCATTTTTAATTTAAAAGGATCTAGGTGAAGATCCTTTTTGATAATCTCA
TGACCAAAATCCCTTAACGTGAGTTTTCGTTCCACTGAGCGTCAGACCCCGTAGAAAAGATCAAAGGATC
TTCTTGAGATCCTTTTTTTCTGCGCGTAATCTGCTGCTTGCAAACAAAAAAACCACCGCTACCAGCGGTG
GTTTGTTTGCCGGATCAAGAGCTACCAACTCTTTTTCCGAAGGTAACTGGCTTCAGCAGAGCGCAGATAC
CAAATACTGTTCTTCTAGTGTAGCCGTAGTTAGGCCACCACTTCAAGAACTCTGTAGCACCGCCTACATA
CCTCGCTCTGCTAATCCTGTTACCAGTGGCTGCTGCCAGTGGCGATAAGTCGTGTCTTACCGGGTTGGAC
TCAAGACGATAGTTACCGGATAAGGCGCAGCGGTCGGGCTGAACGGGGGGTTCGTGCACACAGCCCAGCT
TGGAGCGAACGACCTACACCGAACTGAGATACCTACAGCGTGAGCTATGAGAAAGCGCCACGCTTCCCGA
AGGGAGAAAGGCGGACAGGTATCCGGTAAGCGGCAGGGTCGGAACAGGAGAGCGCACGAGGGAGCTTCCA
GGGGGAAACGCCTGGTATCTTTATAGTCCTGTCGGGTTTCGCCACCTCTGACTTGAGCGTCGATTTTTGT
GATGCTCGTCAGGGGGGCGGAGCCTATGGAAAAACGCCAGCAACGCGGCCTTTTTACGGTTCCTGGCCTT
TTGCTGGCCTTTTGCTCACATGT
Features (pLannotate 1.2.2; 18 found; start..end, strand, type, name):
     12..39      +  repeat_region  AAV2 ITR (fragment): inverted terminal repeat of adeno-associated virus serotype 2 inverted
     68..95      +  repeat_region  AAV2 ITR (fragment): inverted terminal repeat of adeno-associated virus serotype 2 inverted
    148..462     +  promoter       tight TRE promoter: Tet-responsive promoter PTight, consisting of seven tet operator sequences followed by the minimal CMV promoter
    482..742     +  CDS            FINC_PLEWA (fragment): Experimental evidence at transcript level: Swiss-Prot protein existence level 2. Fibronectins bind cell surfaces and various compounds including collagen, fibrin, heparin, DNA, and actin. Fibronectins are involved in cell adhesion, cell motility, opsonization, wound healing, and maintenance of cell shape. May be involved in osteoblast compaction (By similarity). From Pleurodeles waltl (Iberian ribbed newt).
    755..781     +  CDS            3xHA (fragment): three tandem HA epitope tags
    797..922     +  CDS            Mdm2 (fragment): MDM2_MOUSE - Experimental evidence at protein level: Swiss-Prot protein existence level 1. E3 ubiquitin-protein ligase that mediates ubiquitination of p53/TP53, leading to its degradation by the proteasome (PubMed:15195100, PubMed:21804542). Inhibits p53/TP53- and p73/TP73- mediated cell cycle arrest and apoptosis by binding its transcriptional activation domain (By similarity). Also acts as a ubiquitin ligase E3 toward itself, ARRB1 and ARBB2 (PubMed:11588219). Permits the nuclear export of p53/TP53 (By similarity). Promotes proteasome-dependent ubiquitin-independent degradation of retinoblas
   1358..1654    +  CDS            PCDH10 (fragment): PCD10_HUMAN - Also known as KIAA1400. Experimental evidence at protein level: Swiss-Prot protein existence level 1. Potential calcium-dependent cell-adhesion protein. From Homo sapiens (Human).
   1741..2451    +  CDS            EGFP: the original enhanced GFP (Yang et al., 1996) mammalian codon-optimized
   2465..3053    +  misc_feature   WPRE: woodchuck hepatitis virus posttranscriptional regulatory element
   3072..3548    +  polyA_signal   hGH poly(A) signal: human growth hormone polyadenylation signal
   3588..3728    +  repeat_region  AAV2 ITR: inverted terminal repeat of adeno-associated virus serotype 2 inverted
   3733..3784    -  misc_feature   bom (fragment): basis of mobility region from pBR322
   3803..4258    +  rep_origin     f1 ori (sequence partly withheld): f1 bacteriophage origin of replication; arrow indicates direction of (+) strand synthesis
   4259..4308    -  misc_feature   bom (fragment): basis of mobility region from pBR322
   4410..4445    -  CDS            rop (fragment): Rop protein, which maintains plasmids at low copy number; rop
   4540..4644    +  promoter       AmpR promoter: bla
   4645..5505    +  CDS            AmpR: β-lactamase; bla; confers resistance to ampicillin, carbenicillin, and related antibiotics
   5676..6264    +  rep_origin     ori: high-copy-number ColE1/pMB1/pBR322/pUC origin of replication
