[The description below was written by a language model from this plasmid's Addgene catalogue record and pLannotate feature annotations shown in this document.]
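Description:
AAV-TRE-RandE3-P2A-GFP is a 6,325-nt adeno-associated virus transfer plasmid built on the pAAV-TRE backbone and described by the depositor as the AAV version of a Tet-inducible control plasmid. It is propagated in E. coli through a high-copy ColE1/pUC-type origin with ampicillin selection (AmpR under its own bla promoter). An f1 phage origin and small remnants of pBR322 bom and rop sequences are also present in the backbone. The expression cassette is bounded by AAV2 inverted terminal repeats, which direct replication and packaging of the intervening DNA into AAV particles. The right ITR is annotated in full, whereas only short fragments of the left ITR were detected, which may simply reflect how hard these repeats are to sequence and annotate.

Between the ITRs, a tight TRE promoter (seven tet operators upstream of a minimal CMV promoter) drives the RandE3-P2A-GFP insert, so expression depends on a tetracycline-controlled transactivator supplied separately. The automated annotation of the open reading frame finds a fibronectin-like domain, an HA epitope tag fragment, a short segment matching the E3 ubiquitin ligase Mdm2 and a region resembling protocadherin-10, followed by EGFP. The P2A peptide named in the insert is not annotated, but would allow EGFP to be released as a separate marker of expressing cells. The record does not define "RandE3". The name and layout suggest a fibronectin-scaffold binder fused to an E3 ligase domain, with the binder randomized so that it lacks a target, though this is an inference. A WPRE and the human growth hormone polyadenylation signal enhance transcript stability and processing. The associated publication concerns tools for ablating excitatory and inhibitory synapses, for which this construct serves as an inducible negative control.
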