Addgene plasmid #236179: AAV-TRE-RandE3-P2A-GFP
Purpose: AAV version of Tet inducible control plasmid
Depositing lab: Don Arnold. Depositing organization: University of Southern California. Publication: A toolbox for ablating excitatory and inhibitory synapses. Bareghamyan A, Deng C, Daoudi S, Yadav SC, Lu X, Zhang W, Campbell RE, Kramer RH, Chenoweth DM, Arnold DB. eLife. 2025 Apr 29;13:RP103757. doi: 10.7554/eLife.103757. PubMed 40298577.
Backbone
  Vector backbone: pAAV-TRE
  Vector type: AAV
Growth in bacteria
  Bacterial resistance: Ampicillin, 100 μg/mL
  Growth temperature: 37°C
  Growth strain: NEB Stable
  Copy number: Unknown
Gene/Insert
  Gene/Insert name: RandE3-P2A-GFP
Terms and licenses: Academic/Nonprofit Terms; Industry Terms: Not Available to Industry
Depositor comments: Please visit https://doi.org/10.1101/2024.09.23.614589 for bioRxiv preprint.
How to cite: AAV-TRE-RandE3-P2A-GFP was a gift from Don Arnold (Addgene plasmid # 236179 ; http://n2t.net/addgene:236179 ; RRID:Addgene_236179)
